>Addgene plasmid #35285 | pBbS5k-RFP | depositor full sequence | sequence record 42952 | pBbS5k-RFP sequence 5737 bps
GACGTCGGTGCCTAATGAGTGAGCTAACTTACATTAATTGCGTTGCGCTCACTGCCCGCTTTCCAGTCGG
GAAACCTGTCGTGCCAGCTGCATTAATGAATCGGCCAACGCGCGGGGAGAGGCGGTTTGCGTATTGGGCG
CCAGGGTGGTTTTTCTTTTCACCAGTGAGACGGGCAACAGCTGATTGCCCTTCACCGCCTGGCCCTGAGA
GAGTTGCAGCAAGCGGTCCACGCTGGTTTGCCCCAGCAGGCGAAAATCCTGTTTGATGGTGGTTAACGGC
GGGATATAACATGAGCTGTCTTCGGTATCGTCGTATCCCACTACCGAGATGTCCGCACCAACGCGCAGCC
CGGACTCGGTAATGGCGCGCATTGCGCCCAGCGCCATCTGATCGTTGGCAACCAGCATCGCAGTGGGAAC
GATGCCCTCATTCAGCATTTGCATGGTTTGTTGAAAACCGGACATGGCACTCCAGTCGCCTTCCCGTTCC
GCTATCGGCTGAATTTGATTGCGAGTGAGATATTTATGCCAGCCAGCCAGACGCAGACGCGCCGAGACAG
AACTTAATGGGCCCGCTAACAGCGCGATTTGCTGGTGACCCAATGCGACCAGATGCTCCACGCCCAGTCG
CGTACCGTCTTCATGGGAGAAAATAATACTGTTGATGGGTGTCTGGTCAGAGACATCAAGAAATAACGCC
GGAACATTAGTGCAGGCAGCTTCCACAGCAATGGCATCCTGGTCATCCAGCGGATAGTTAATGATCAGCC
CACTGACGCGTTGCGCGAGAAGATTGTGCACCGCCGCTTTACAGGCTTCGACGCCGCTTCGTTCTACCAT
CGACACCACCACGCTGGCACCCAGTTGATCGGCGCGAGATTTAATCGCCGCGACAATTTGCGACGGCGCG
TGCAGGGCCAGACTGGAGGTGGCAACGCCAATCAGCAACGACTGTTTGCCCGCCAGTTGTTGTGCCACGC
GGTTGGGAATGTAATTCAGCTCCGCCATCGCCGCTTCCACTTTTTCCCGCGTTTTCGCAGAAACGTGGCT
GGCCTGGTTCACCACGCGGGAAACGGTCTGATAAGAGACACCGGCATACTCTGCGACATCGTATAACGTT
ACTGGTTTCACATTCACCACCCTGAATTGACTCTCTTCCGGGCGCTATCATGCCATACCGCGAAAGGTTT
TGCGCCATTCGATGGTGTCCGGGATCTCGACGCTCTCCCTTATGCGACTCCTGCATTAGGAAGCAGCCCA
GTAGTAGGTTGAGGCCGTTGAGCACCGCCGCCGCAAGGAATGGTGCATGCAAGGAGATGGCGCCCAACAG
TCCCCCGGCCACGGGGCCTGCCACCATACCCACGCCGAAACAAGCGCTCATGAGCCCGAAGTGGCGAGCC
CGATCTTCCCCATCGGTGATGTCGGCGATATAGGCGCCAGCAACCGCACCTGTGGCGCCGGTGATGCCGG
CCACGATGCGTCCGGCGTAGAGGATCGAGATCGTTTAGGCACCCCAGGCTTTACACTTTATGCTTCCGGC
TCGTATAATGTGTGGAATTGTGAGCGGATAACAATTTCAGAATTCAAAAGATCTTTTAAGAAGGAGATAT
ACATATGGCGAGTAGCGAAGACGTTATCAAAGAGTTCATGCGTTTCAAAGTTCGTATGGAAGGTTCCGTT
AACGGTCACGAGTTCGAAATCGAAGGTGAAGGTGAAGGTCGTCCGTACGAAGGTACCCAGACCGCTAAAC
TGAAAGTTACCAAAGGTGGTCCGCTGCCGTTCGCTTGGGACATCCTGTCCCCGCAGTTCCAGTACGGTTC
CAAAGCTTACGTTAAACACCCGGCTGACATCCCGGACTACCTGAAACTGTCCTTCCCGGAAGGTTTCAAA
TGGGAACGTGTTATGAACTTCGAAGACGGTGGTGTTGTTACCGTTACCCAGGACTCCTCCCTGCAAGACG
GTGAGTTCATCTACAAAGTTAAACTGCGTGGTACCAACTTCCCGTCCGACGGTCCGGTTATGCAGAAAAA
AACCATGGGTTGGGAAGCTTCCACCGAACGTATGTACCCGGAAGACGGTGCTCTGAAAGGTGAAATCAAA
ATGCGTCTGAAACTGAAAGACGGTGGTCACTACGACGCTGAAGTTAAAACCACCTACATGGCTAAAAAAC
CGGTTCAGCTGCCGGGTGCTTACAAAACCGACATCAAACTGGACATCACCTCCCACAACGAAGACTACAC
CATCGTTGAACAGTACGAACGTGCTGAAGGTCGTCACTCCACCGGTGCTTAAGGATCCAAACTCGAGTAA
GGATCTCCAGGCATCAAATAAAACGAAAGGCTCAGTCGAAAGACTGGGCCTTTCGTTTTATCTGTTGTTT
GTCGGTGAACGCTCTCTACTAGAGTCACACTGGCTCACCTTCGGGTGGGCCTTTCTGCGTTTATACCTAG
GGTACGGGTTTTGCTGCCCGCAAACGGGCTGTTCTGGTGTTGCTAGTTTGTTATCAGAATCGCAGATCCG
GCTTCAGCCGGTTTGCCGGCTGAAAGCGCTATTTCTTCCAGAATTGCCATGATTTTTTCCCCACGGGAGG
CGTCACTGGCTCCCGTGTTGTCGGCAGCTTTGATTCGATAAGCAGCATCGCCTGTTTCAGGCTGTCTATG
TGTGACTGTTGAGCTGTAACAAGTTGTCTCAGGTGTTCAATTTCATGTTCTAGTTGCTTTGTTTTACTGG
TTTCACCTGTTCTATTAGGTGTTACATGCTGTTCATCTGTTACATTGTCGATCTGTTCATGGTGAACAGC
TTTGAATGCACCAAAAACTCGTAAAAGCTCTGATGTATCTATCTTTTTTACACCGTTTTCATCTGTGCAT
ATGGACAGTTTTCCCTTTGATATGTAACGGTGAACAGTTGTTCTACTTTTGTTTGTTAGTCTTGATGCTT
CACTGATAGATACAAGAGCCATAAGAACCTCAGATCCTTCCGTATTTAGCCAGTATGTTCTCTAGTGTGG
TTCGTTGTTTTTGCGTGAGCCATGAGAACGAACCATTGAGATCATACTTACTTTGCATGTCACTCAAAAA
TTTTGCCTCAAAACTGGTGAGCTGAATTTTTGCAGTTAAAGCATCGTGTAGTGTTTTTCTTAGTCCGTTA
TGTAGGTAGGAATCTGATGTAATGGTTGTTGGTATTTTGTCACCATTCATTTTTATCTGGTTGTTCTCAA
GTTCGGTTACGAGATCCATTTGTCTATCTAGTTCAACTTGGAAAATCAACGTATCAGTCGGGCGGCCTCG
CTTATCAACCACCAATTTCATATTGCTGTAAGTGTTTAAATCTTTACTTATTGGTTTCAAAACCCATTGG
TTAAGCCTTTTAAACTCATGGTAGTTATTTTCAAGCATTAACATGAACTTAAATTCATCAAGGCTAATCT
CTATATTTGCCTTGTGAGTTTTCTTTTGTGTTAGTTCTTTTAATAACCACTCATAAATCCTCATAGAGTA
TTTGTTTTCAAAAGACTTAACATGTTCCAGATTATATTTTATGAATTTTTTTAACTGGAAAAGATAAGGC
AATATCTCTTCACTAAAAACTAATTCTAATTTTTCGCTTGAGAACTTGGCATAGTTTGTCCACTGGAAAA
TCTCAAAGCCTTTAACCAAAGGATTCCTGATTTCCACAGTTCTCGTCATCAGCTCTCTGGTTGCTTTAGC
TAATACACCATAAGCATTTTCCCTACTGATGTTCATCATCTGAGCGTATTGGTTATAAGTGAACGATACC
GTCCGTTCTTTCCTTGTAGGGTTTTCAATCGTGGGGTTGAGTAGTGCCACACAGCATAAAATTAGCTTGG
TTTCATGCTCCGTTAAGTCATAGCGACTAATCGCTAGTTCATTTGCTTTGAAAACAACTAATTCAGACAT
ACATCTCAATTGGTCTAGGTGATTTTAATCACTATACCAATTGAGATGGGCTAGTCAATGATAATTACTA
GTCCTTTTCCCGGGTGATCTGGGTATCTGTAAATTCTGCTAGACCTTTGCTGGAAAACTTGTAAATTCTG
CTAGACCCTCTGTAAATTCCGCTAGACCTTTGTGTGTTTTTTTTGTTTATATTCAAGTGGTTATAATTTA
TAGAATAAAGAAAGAATAAAAAAAGATAAAAAGAATAGATCCCAGCCCTGTGTATAACTCACTACTTTAG
TCAGTTCCGCAGTATTACAAAAGGATGTCGCAAACGCTGTTTGCTCCTCTACAAAACAGACCTTAAAACC
CTAAAGGCTTAAGTAGCACCCTCGCAAGCTCGGGCAAATCGCTGAATATTCCTTTTGTCTCCGACCATCA
GGCACCTGAGTCGCTGTCTTTTTCGTGACATTCAGTTCGCTGCGCTCACGGCTCTGGCAGTGAATGGGGG
TAAATGGCACTACAGGCGCCTTTTATGGATTCATGCAAGGAAACTACCCATAATACAAGAAAAGCCCGTC
ACGGGCTTCTCAGGGCGTTTTATGGCGGGTCTGCTATGTGGTGCTATCTGACTTTTTGCTGTTCAGCAGT
TCCTGCCCTCTGATTTTCCAGTCTGACCACTTCGGATTATCCCGTGACAGGTCATTCAGACTGGCTAATG
CACCCAGTAAGGCAGCGGTATCATCAACAGGCTTACCCGTCTTACTGTCCCTAGTGCTTGGATTCTCACC
AATAAAAAACGCCCGGCGGCAACCGAGCGTTCTGAACAAATCCAGATGGAGTTCTGAGGTCATTACTGGA
TCTATCAACAGGAGTCCAAGCGAGCTCTCGAACCCCAGAGTCCCGCTCAGAAGAACTCGTCAAGAAGGCG
ATAGAAGGCGATGCGCTGCGAATCGGGAGCGGCGATACCGTAAAGCACGAGGAAGCGGTCAGCCCATTCG
CCGCCAAGCTCTTCAGCAATATCACGGGTAGCCAACGCTATGTCCTGATAGCGGTCCGCCACACCCAGCC
GGCCACAGTCGATGAATCCAGAAAAGCGGCCATTTTCCACCATGATATTCGGCAAGCAGGCATCGCCATG
GGTCACGACGAGATCCTCGCCGTCGGGCATGCGCGCCTTGAGCCTGGCGAACAGTTCGGCTGGCGCGAGC
CCCTGATGCTCTTCGTCCAGATCATCCTGATCGACAAGACCGGCTTCCATCCGAGTACGTGCTCGCTCGA
TGCGATGTTTCGCTTGGTGGTCGAATGGGCAGGTAGCCGGATCAAGCGTATGCAGCCGCCGCATTGCATC
AGCCATGATGGATACTTTCTCGGCAGGAGCAAGGTGAGATGACAGGAGATCCTGCCCCGGCACTTCGCCC
AATAGCAGCCAGTCCCTTCCCGCTTCAGTGACAACGTCGAGCACAGCTGCGCAAGGAACGCCCGTCGTGG
CCAGCCACGATAGCCGCGCTGCCTCGTCCTGCAGTTCATTCAGGGCACCGGACAGGTCGGTCTTGACAAA
AAGAACCGGGCGCCCCTGCGCTGACAGCCGGAACACGGCGGCATCAGAGCAGCCGATTGTCTGTTGTGCC
CAGTCATAGCCGAATAGCCTCTCCACCCAAGCGGCCGGAGAACCTGCGTGCAATCCATCTTGTTCAATCA
TGCGAAACGATCCTCATCCTGTCTCTTGATCAGATCATGATCCCCTGCGCCATCAGATCCTTGGCGGCAA
GAAAGCCATCCAGTTTACTTTGCAGGGCTTCCCAACCTTACCAGAGGGCGCCCCAGCTGGCAATTCC
Features (pLannotate 1.2.2; 14 found; start..end, strand, type, name):
     15..36      -  protein_bind   CAP binding site: CAP binding activates transcription in the presence of cAMP. E. coli catabolite activator protein
     49..1131    -  CDS            lacI: lac repressor; lacI; The lac repressor binds to the lac operator to inhibit transcription in E. coli. This inhibition can be relieved by adding lactose or isopropyl-β-D-thiogalactopyranoside (IPTG).
   1132..1209    -  promoter       lacI promoter: lacI
   1217..1496    -  CDS            TcR (fragment): tetracycline efflux protein; tet; confers resistance to tetracycline
   1520..1550    +  promoter       lac UV5 promoter: E. coli lac promoter with an "up" mutation
   1558..1574    +  protein_bind   lac operator: The lac repressor binds to the lac operator to inhibit transcription in E. coli. This inhibition can be relieved by adding lactose or isopropyl-β-D-thiogalactopyranoside (IPTG). lac repressor encoded by lacI
   1615..2292    +  CDS            mRFP1: monomeric derivative of DsRed (Campbell et al., 2002)
   2325..2396    +  terminator     rrnB T1 terminator: transcription terminator T1 from the E. coli rrnB gene
   2412..2439    +  terminator     T7Te terminator: phage T7 early transcription terminator
   2970..3920    -  CDS            Rep101: RepA protein needed for replication with the pSC101 origin; rep101
   3968..4190    -  rep_origin     pSC101 ori: low-copy replication origin that requires the Rep101 protein
   4682..4776    -  terminator     lambda t0 terminator: transcription terminator from phage lambda
   4810..5601    -  CDS            neo: KKA2_KLEPN - Also known as kan, nptII. Experimental evidence at protein level: Swiss-Prot protein existence level 1. Resistance to kanamycin, neomycin, paromomycin, ribostamycin, butirosin and gentamicin B. From Klebsiella pneumoniae.
   5633..5737    -  CDS            tnpA (fragment): TN5P_ECOLX - Also known as tnp. Experimental evidence at protein level: Swiss-Prot protein existence level 1. Mediates transposition of transposon Tn5 by a 'cut and paste' mechanism. First, the monomeric transposase binds the 19 bp inverted DNA repeats flanking the transposon. Then, dimerization of the DNA- bound transposase creates a synaptic DNA complex. After nicking of the first DNA strand, excision of the transposon proceeds through a series of intermediates. The transposase then mediates the insertion of the transposon at a new site by strand transfer. The activity of the wild- type tran
