[The description below was written by a language model from this plasmid's Addgene catalogue record and pLannotate feature annotations shown in this document.]
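Description:
pBbS5k-RFP is a low-copy bacterial expression plasmid from the BglBrick (pBb) vector series, a synthetic biology platform of modular, interchangeable expression vectors for E. coli. It replicates from the pSC101 origin, which depends on the plasmid-encoded Rep101 (RepA) protein also present in the backbone and accounts for the low copy number noted in the record. Selection is by kanamycin, conferred by the neo (nptII) aminoglycoside phosphotransferase gene, which is followed by a lambda t0 terminator. Two short annotated fragments, part of a tetracycline efflux gene and part of the Tn5 transposase next to the kanamycin marker, appear to be nonfunctional remnants of the parental sequences from which the modules were derived. The full sequence is 5,737 bp, consistent with the stated backbone plus a 678 bp insert.

The payload is mRFP1, a monomeric red fluorescent protein derived from DsRed, placed downstream of the lacUV5 promoter and a lac operator. The lacUV5 promoter is an "up" variant of the E. coli lac promoter. The plasmid carries its own lacI gene under the native lacI promoter, oriented divergently from the expression cassette, so the repressor is supplied in cis: transcription of RFP is held off by LacI binding to the operator and is induced by IPTG or lactose. A double terminator (rrnB T1 followed by T7Te) closes the transcription unit and insulates it from the replication module. In this vector family the RFP serves as a reporter for characterising the behaviour of a given origin, promoter and resistance combination, and as a placeholder that can be exchanged by restriction cloning for a gene of interest requiring low-dosage, IPTG-inducible expression.
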