Addgene plasmid #35285: pBbS5k-RFP
Depositing lab: Jay Keasling. Depositing organization: University of California, Berkeley. Publication: BglBrick vectors and datasheets: A synthetic biology platform for gene expression. Lee TS, Krupa RA, Zhang F, Hajimorad M, Holtz WJ, Prasad N, Lee SK, Keasling JD. J Biol Eng. 2011 Sep 20;5:12. 10.1186/1754-1611-5-12 PubMed 21933410.
Backbone
  Vector backbone: pBb
  Backbone size w/o insert (bp): 5059
  Vector type: Bacterial Expression, Synthetic Biology
Growth in bacteria
  Bacterial resistance: Kanamycin, 50 μg/mL
  Growth temperature: 37°C
  Growth strain: DH5alpha
  Copy number: Low Copy
Gene/Insert
  Gene/Insert name: RFP (alt name: JBEI Part ID: JPUB_000051)
  Species: Synthetic
  Insert size (bp): 678
  Promoter: lacUV5
  Cloning method: Restriction Enzyme
  Sequencing primers: 5′ jkRFP-R (gctttggaaccgtactggaa); 3′ jkRFP-F (tggtcactacgacgctgaag)
Terms and licenses: Academic/Nonprofit Terms; Industry Terms: Not Available to Industry
Depositor comments: JBEI Part ID: JPUB_000051; Origin: SC101
How to cite: pBbS5k-RFP was a gift from Jay Keasling (Addgene plasmid # 35285 ; http://n2t.net/addgene:35285 ; RRID:Addgene_35285)
