>Addgene plasmid #35285 | pBbS5k-RFP | addgene partial sequence | sequence record 43536 | jkRFP-F 5'-tggtcactacgacgctgaag-3'
TCAGCTGCCGGGTGCTTACAAAACCGACATCAAACTGGACATCACCTCCCACAACGAAGACTACACCATC
GTTGAACAGTACGAACGTGCTGAAGGTCGTCACTCCACCGGTGCTTAAGGATCCAAACTCGAGTAAGGAT
CTCCAGGCATCAAATAAAACGAAAGGCTCAGTCGAAAGACTGGGCCTTTCGTTTTATCTGTTGTTTGTCG
GTGAACGCTCTCTACTAGAGTCACACTGGCTCACCTTCGGGTGGGCCTTTCTGCGTTTATACCTAGGGTA
CGGGTTTTGCTGCCCGCAAACGGGCTGTTCTGGTGTTGCTAGTTTGTTATCAGAATCGCAGATCCGGCTT
CAGCCGGTTTGCCGGCTGAAAGCGCTATTTCTTCCAGAATTGCCATGATTTTTTCCCCACGGGAGGCGTC
ACTGGCTCCCGTGTTGTCGGCAGCTTTGATTCGATAAGCAGCATCGCCTGTTTCAGGCTGTCTATGTGTG
ACTGTTGAGCTGTAACAAGTTGTCTCAGGTGTTCAATTTCATGTTCTAGTTGCTTTGTTTTACTGGTTTC
ACCTGTTCTATTAGGTGTTACATGCTGTTCATCTGTTACATTGTCGATCTGTTCATGGTGAACAGCTTTG
AATGCACCAAAAACTCGTAAAAGCTCTGATGTATCTATCTTTTTTACACCGTTTTCATCTGTGCATATGG
ACAGTTTTCCCTTTGATATGTAACGGTGAACAGTTGTTCTACTTTTGTTTGTTAGTCTTGATGCTTCACT
GATAGATACAAGAGCCATAAGAACCTCAGATCCTTCCGTATTTAGCCA
