>Addgene plasmid #35285 | pBbS5k-RFP | addgene partial sequence | sequence record 43537 | jkRFP-R 5'-gctttggaaccgtactggaa-3'
ACCTTTGGTAACTTTCAGTTTAGCGGTCTGGGTACCTTCGTACGGACGACCTTCACCTTCACCTTCGATT
TCGAACTCGTGACCGTTAACGGAACCTTCCATACGAACTTTGAAACGCATGAACTCTTTGATAACGTCTT
CGCTACTCGCCATATGTATATCTCCTTCTTAAAAGATCTTTTGAATTCTGAAATTGTTATCCGCTCACAA
TTCCACACATTATACGAGCCGGAAGCATAAAGTGTAAAGCCTGGGGTGCCTAAACGATCTCGATCCTCTA
CGCCGGACGCATCGTGGCCGGCATCACCGGCGCCACAGGTGCGGTTGCTGGCGCCTATATCGCCGACATC
ACCGATGGGGAAGATCGGGCTCGCCACTTCGGGCTCATGAGCGCTTGTTTCGGCGTGGGTATGGTGGCAG
GCCCCGTGGCCGGGGGACTGTTGGGCGCCATCTCCTTGCATGCACCATTCCTTGCGGCGGCGGTGCTCAA
CGGCCTCAACCTACTACTGGGCTGCTTCCTAATGCAGGAGTCGCATAAGGGAGAGCGTCGAGATCCCGGA
CACCATCGAATGGCGCAAAACCTTTCGCGGTATGGCATGATAGCGCCCGGAAGAGAGTCAATTCAGGGTG
GTGAATGTGAAACCAGTAACGTTATACGATGTCGCAGAGTATGCCGGTGTCTCTTATCAGACCGTTTCCC
GCGTGGTGAACCAGGCCAGCCACGTTTCTGCGAAAACGCGGGAAAA
